>Addgene plasmid #56307 | Clover-TOMM20-N-10 | depositor partial sequence | sequence record 87212 | insert sequence
GACGGTCAGATCCGCTAGCGCCACCATGGTGGGTCGGAACAGCGCCATCGCCGCCGGTGTATGCGGGGCC
CTTTTCATTGGGTACTGCATCTACTTCGACCGCAAAAGACGAAGTGACCCCAACTTCAAGAACAGGCTTC
GAGAACGAAGAAAGAAACAGAAGCTTGCCAAGGAGAGAGCTGGGCTTTCCAAGTTACCTGACCTTAAAGA
TGCTGAAGCTGTTCAGAAGTTCTTCCTTGAAGAAATACAGCTTGGTGAAGAGTTACTAGCTCAAGGTGAA
TATGAGAAGGGCGTAGACCATCTGACAAATGCAATTGCTGTGTGTGGACAGCCACAGCAGTTACTGCAGG
TCTTACAGCAAACTCTTCCACCACCAGTGTTCCAGATGCTTCTGACTAAGCTCCCAACAATTAGTCAGAG
AATTGTAAGTGCTCAGAGCTTGGCTGAAGATGATGTGGAAGGCGGTAGCGGGGATCCACCGGTCGCCACC
ATGGTGAGCAAGGGCGAGGAGCTGTTCACCGGGGTGGTGCCCATCCTGGTCGAGCTGGACGGCGACGTAA
ACGGCCACAAGTTCAGCGTCCGCGGCGAGGGCGAGGGCGATGCCACCAACGGCAAGCTGACCCTGAAGTT
CATCTGCACCACCGGCAAGCTGCCCGTGCCCTGGCCCACCCTCGTGACCACCTTCGGCTACGGCGTGGCC
TGCTTCAGCCGCTACCCCGACCACATGAAGCAGCACGACTTCTTCAAGTCCGCCATGCCCGAAGGCTACG
TCCAGGAGCGCACCATCTCTTTCAAGGACGACGGTACCTACAAGACCCGCGCCGAGGTGAAGTTCGAGGG
CGACACCCTGGTGAACCGCATCGAGCTGAAGGGCATCGACTTCAAGGAGGACGGCAACATCCTGGGGCAC
AAGCTGGAGTACAACTTCAACAGCCACAACGTCTATATCACGGCCGACAAGCAGAAGAACGGCATCAAGG
CTAACTTCAAGATCCGCCACAACGTTGAGGACGGCAGCGTGCAGCTCGCCGACCACTACCAGCAGAACAC
CCCCATCGGCGACGGCCCCGTGCTGCTGCCCGACAACCACTACCTGAGCCATCAGTCCGCCCTGAGCAAA
GACCCCAACGAGAAGCGCGATCACATGGTCCTGCTGGAGTTCGTGACCGCCGCCGGGATCACTCTCGGCA
TGGACGAGCTGTACAAGTAAGCGGCCGCGACTCTAGATCATAATCAGCCAT
