>Addgene plasmid #56307 | Clover-TOMM20-N-10 | addgene partial sequence | sequence record 107776 | CMV-F 5'-CGCAAATGGGCGGTAGGCGTG-3'
AGCGACTGGTTTAGTGAACCGTCAGATCCGCTAGCGCCACCATGGTGGGTCGGAACAGCGCCATCGCCGC
CGGTGTATGCGGGGCCCTTTTCATTGGGTACTGCATCTACTTCGACCGCAAAAGACGAAGTGACCCCAAC
TTCAAGAACAGGCTTCGAGAACGAAGAAAGAAACAGAAGCTTGCCAAGGAGAGAGCTGGGCTTTCCAAGT
TACCTGACCTTAAAGATGCTGAAGCTGTTCAGAAGTTCTTCCTTGAAGAAATACAGCTTGGTGAAGAGTT
ACTAGCTCAAGGTGAATATGAGAAGGGCGTAGACCATCTGACAAATGCAATTGCTGTGTGTGGACAGCCA
CAGCAGTTACTGCAGGTCTTACAGCAAACTCTTCCACCACCAGTGTTCCAGATGCTTCTGACTAAGCTCC
CAACAATTAGTCAGAGAATTGTAAGTGCTCAGAGCTTGGCTGAAGATGATGTGGAAGGCGGTAGCGGGGA
TCCACCGGTCGCCACCATGGTGAGCAAGGGCGAGGAGCTGTTCACCGGGGTGGTGCCCATCCTGGTCGAG
CTGGACGGCGACGTAAACGGCCACAAGTTCAGCGTCCGCGGCGAGGGCGAGGGCGATGCCACCAACGGCA
AGCTGACCCTGAAGTTCATCTGCACCACCGGCAAGCTGCCCGTGCCCTGGCCCACCCTCGTGACCACCTT
CGGCTACGGCGTGGCCTGCTTCAGCCGCTACCCCGACCACATGAAGCAGCACGACTTCTTCAAGTCCGCC
ATGCCCGAAGGCTACGTCCAGGAGCGCACCATCTCTTTCAAGGACGACGGTACCTACAAGACCCGCGCCG
AGGTGAAGTTCGAGGGCGACACCCTGGTGAACCGCATCGAGCTGAAGGGCATCGACTTCAAGGAGGACGG
CAACATCCTGGGGCACAAGCTGGAGTACAACTTCAACAGCCA
