[The description below was written by a language model from this plasmid's Addgene catalogue record.]
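Description:
Clover-TOMM20-N-10 is a mammalian expression plasmid built on the Clover-N1 backbone (about 4.75 kb without insert), an N1-style fusion vector in which a gene of interest is placed upstream of the fluorescent protein coding sequence. It is maintained as a high-copy plasmid in E. coli under kanamycin selection, and it carries a neomycin resistance marker that allows G418 selection of transfected mammalian cells. No feature table accompanies the record, so the specific origin of replication and other backbone elements are not itemised. The use of an SV40 polyA reverse sequencing primer suggests that an SV40 polyadenylation signal follows the expression cassette.

The payload is human TOMM20 (also known as TOM20, MAS20 or MOM19), a receptor subunit of the translocase of the outer mitochondrial membrane. It is expressed from the CMV promoter and fused at its C terminus to Clover, a bright green fluorescent protein with recorded excitation and emission maxima of 505 and 515 nm. TOMM20 is anchored in the outer membrane through its N-terminal region, so placing the fluorophore at the C terminus leaves this targeting segment free. The "N-10" in the name probably denotes the N1-type orientation and a 10-residue linker between the two proteins, although the record does not state this. The cloning method is also not recorded.

The stated purpose is labelling of the outer mitochondrial membrane, so the construct serves as a localisation marker for fluorescence imaging of mitochondria in transfected mammalian cells. It belongs to a set of fusions associated with the development of bright green and red fluorescent proteins for improved FRET dynamic range.
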