Addgene plasmid #56307: Clover-TOMM20-N-10
Purpose: Localization: Outer Mitochondrial Membrane, Excitation: 505, Emission: 515
Depositing lab: Michael Davidson. Depositing organization: Florida State University, Tallahassee. Publication: Improving FRET dynamic range with bright green and red fluorescent proteins. Lam AJ, St-Pierre F, Gong Y, Marshall JD, Cranfill PJ, Baird MA, McKeown MR, Wiedenmann J, Davidson MW, Schnitzer MJ, Tsien RY, Lin MZ. Nat Methods. 2012 Sep 9. doi: 10.1038/nmeth.2171. PubMed 22961245.
Backbone
  Vector backbone: Clover-N1
  Backbone size w/o insert (bp): 4750
  Vector type: Mammalian Expression
  Selectable markers: Neomycin (select with G418)
Growth in bacteria
  Bacterial resistance: Kanamycin, 50 μg/mL
  Growth temperature: 37°C
  Growth strain: DH5alpha
  Copy number: High Copy
Gene/Insert
  Gene/Insert name: TOMM20 (alt name: NM_014765.2)
  Species: H. sapiens (human)
  Entrez Gene: TOMM20 (a.k.a. MAS20, MOM19, TOM20)
  Promoter: CMV
  Tag / fusion protein: Clover (C terminal on backbone)
  Cloning method: Unknown
  Sequencing primers: 5′ CMV-F; 3′ SV40pA-R
Terms and licenses: Academic/Nonprofit Terms; Industry Terms
Depositor comments: . Excitation = 505; Emission = 515
How to cite: Clover-TOMM20-N-10 was a gift from Michael Davidson (Addgene plasmid # 56307 ; http://n2t.net/addgene:56307 ; RRID:Addgene_56307)
